Addgene plasmid #216256: pLV_CMV_Prss-Halo-KDEL
Purpose: CMV promoter-regulated ER targeted HaloTag expression vector
Depositing lab: Edward Avezov. Depositing organization: University of Cambridge. Publication: Luminal transport through intact endoplasmic reticulum limits the magnitude of localized Ca(2+) signals. Crapart CC, Scott ZC, Konno T, Sharma A, Parutto P, Bailey DMD, Westrate LM, Avezov E, Koslover EF. Proc Natl Acad Sci U S A. 2024 Mar 26;121(13):e2312172121. doi: 10.1073/pnas.2312172121. Epub 2024 Mar 19. PubMed 38502705.
Backbone
  Vector backbone: pLV
  Backbone size w/o insert (bp): 7922
  Total vector size (bp): 8926
  Vector type: Lentiviral
  Selectable markers: Puromycin
Growth in bacteria
  Bacterial resistance: Ampicillin, 100 μg/mL
  Growth temperature: 37°C
  Growth strain: NEB Stable
  Copy number: Unknown
Gene/Insert
  Gene/Insert name: ER retained HaloTag
  Species: Bacterial
  Insert size (bp): 1003
  Promoter: CMV
  Cloning method: Gibson Cloning
  Sequencing primers: 5′ -
Terms and licenses: Academic/Nonprofit Terms; Industry Terms: Not Available to Industry
How to cite: pLV_CMV_Prss-Halo-KDEL was a gift from Edward Avezov (Addgene plasmid # 216256 ; http://n2t.net/addgene:216256 ; RRID:Addgene_216256)
