[The description below was written by a language model from this plasmid's Addgene catalogue record and pLannotate feature annotations shown in this document.]
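Description:
pLV_CMV_Prss-Halo-KDEL is a roughly 8.9 kb lentiviral transfer plasmid on a pLV backbone, designed to express a HaloTag protein confined to the lumen of the endoplasmic reticulum in mammalian cells. It has a third-generation, self-inactivating layout. An RSV promoter replaces the U3 region of the truncated HIV-1 5' LTR to drive Tat-independent genomic RNA production in packaging cells. This is followed by the Ψ packaging signal with a gag fragment, the Rev response element for nuclear export of unspliced RNA, and the cPPT/CTS, which aids nuclear import. The ΔU3 3' LTR inactivates LTR promoter activity after integration. In bacteria the plasmid is maintained through a high-copy ColE1/pUC-type origin and ampicillin resistance. The backbone also carries f1 and SV40 origins, an SV40 polyadenylation signal, and leftover lac, T7 and T3 elements.

The payload is transcribed from the CMV enhancer/promoter. It consists of the bovine prolactin signal sequence, which directs the nascent protein into the ER, fused to HaloTag, a modified bacterial dehalogenase that bonds covalently to chloroalkane ligands. According to the construct name and insert description, a C-terminal KDEL retrieval motif keeps the protein in the ER, although this short motif is not annotated separately in the feature table. Gateway attB4, attB1 and attB2 sites flank the promoter and coding modules, while the record lists Gibson assembly as the cloning method. A WPRE downstream enhances transcript expression, and a separate mouse PGK promoter drives puromycin N-acetyltransferase for selection of transduced cells. The construct allows ER luminal labelling with Halo ligands, and the associated publication concerns luminal transport through the ER and localized calcium signals.
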