Features (pLannotate 1.2.2; 32 found; start..end, strand, type, name):
      3..229     +  promoter       RSV promoter: Rous sarcoma virus enhancer/promoter
    230..410     +  LTR            5' LTR (truncated): truncated 5' long terminal repeat (LTR) from HIV-1
    457..582     +  misc_feature   HIV-1 Ψ: packaging signal of human immunodeficiency virus type 1
    566..929     +  CDS            HIV-1 gag (fragment): gag protein from human immunodeficiency virus 1; gag
   1075..1308    +  misc_feature   RRE: The Rev response element (RRE) of HIV-1 allows for Rev-dependent mRNA export from the nucleus to the cytoplasm.
   1685..1785    +  CDS            Rev (fragment): human immunodeficiency virus 1 (HIV-1) Rev protein; rev; enhances nuclear export of unspliced and incompletely spliced viral mRNAs
   1808..1925    +  misc_feature   cPPT/CTS: central polypurine tract and central termination sequence of HIV-1
   1943..1963    +  protein_bind   attB4: mutant version of attB; core recombination site for the Gateway® BP reaction BP Clonase™
   2024..2327    +  enhancer       CMV enhancer: human cytomegalovirus immediate early enhancer
   2328..2531    +  promoter       CMV promoter: human cytomegalovirus (CMV) immediate early promoter
   2553..2573    +  protein_bind   attB1: mutant version of attB; core recombination site for the Gateway® BP reaction BP Clonase™
   2589..2678    +  CDS            prolactin signal sequence: signal sequence from bovine prolactin
   2691..3578    +  CDS            HaloTag®: modified bacterial dehalogenase that forms covalent bonds with chloroalkane derivatives
   3600..3624    -  protein_bind   attB2: mutant version of attB; recombination site for the Gateway® BP reaction BP Clonase™
   3642..4230    +  misc_feature   WPRE: woodchuck hepatitis virus posttranscriptional regulatory element
   4261..4760    +  promoter       PGK promoter: mouse phosphoglycerate kinase 1 promoter
   4777..5376    +  CDS            PuroR: puromycin N-acetyltransferase; pac from Streptomyces alboniger; confers resistance to puromycin
   5380..5442    +  CDS            nef (fragment): NEF_HV1Z2 - Experimental evidence at protein level: Swiss-Prot protein existence level 1. Extracellular Nef protein targets CD4(+) T-lymphocytes for apoptosis by interacting with CXCR4 surface receptors. From Human immunodeficiency virus type 1 group M subtype D (isolate Z2/CDC-Z34) (HIV-1).
   5444..5677    +  LTR            3' LTR (ΔU3): self-inactivating 3' long terminal repeat (LTR) from HIV-1
   5749..5870    +  polyA_signal   SV40 poly(A) signal: SV40 polyadenylation signal
   5910..6045    +  rep_origin     SV40 ori: SV40 origin of replication
   6066..6084    -  promoter       T7 promoter: promoter for bacteriophage T7 RNA polymerase
   6092..6247    +  CDS            lacZα (fragment): LacZα fragment of β-galactosidase; lacZ fragment
   6252..6680    +  rep_origin     f1 ori (sequence partly withheld): f1 bacteriophage origin of replication; arrow indicates direction of (+) strand synthesis
   6733..6837    +  promoter       AmpR promoter: bla
   6838..7698    +  CDS            AmpR: β-lactamase; bla; confers resistance to ampicillin, carbenicillin, and related antibiotics
   7869..8457    +  rep_origin     ori: high-copy-number ColE1/pMB1/pBR322/pUC origin of replication
   8640..8732    +  CDS            lacI (fragment): lac repressor; lacI; The lac repressor binds to the lac operator to inhibit transcription in E. coli. This inhibition can be relieved by adding lactose or isopropyl-β-D-thiogalactopyranoside (IPTG).
   8745..8766    +  protein_bind   CAP binding site: CAP binding activates transcription in the presence of cAMP. E. coli catabolite activator protein
   8781..8811    +  promoter       lac promoter: promoter for the E. coli lac operon
   8819..8835    +  protein_bind   lac operator: The lac repressor binds to the lac operator to inhibit transcription in E. coli. This inhibition can be relieved by adding lactose or isopropyl-β-D-thiogalactopyranoside (IPTG). lac repressor encoded by lacI
   8880..8898    +  promoter       T3 promoter: promoter for bacteriophage T3 RNA polymerase
>Addgene plasmid #216256 | pLV_CMV_Prss-Halo-KDEL | addgene full sequence | sequence record 429689 | Addgene NGS Result
AATGTAGTCTTATGCAATACTCTTGTAGTCTTGCAACATGGTAACGATGAGTTAGCAACATGCCTTACAA
GGAGAGAAAAAGCACCGTGCATGCCGATTGGTGGAAGTAAGGTGGTACGATCGTGCCTTATTAGGAAGGC
AACAGACGGGTCTGACATGGATTGGACGAACCACTGAATTGCCGCATTGCAGAGATATTGTATTTAAGTG
CCTAGCTCGATACATAAACGGGTCTCTCTGGTTAGACCAGATCTGAGCCTGGGAGCTCTCTGGCTAACTA
GGGAACCCACTGCTTAAGCCTCAATAAAGCTTGCCTTGAGTGCTTCAAGTAGTGTGTGCCCGTCTGTTGT
GTGACTCTGGTAACTAGAGATCCCTCAGACCCTTTTAGTCAGTGTGGAAAATCTCTAGCAGTGGCGCCCG
AACAGGGACTTGAAAGCGAAAGGGAAACCAGAGGAGCTCTCTCGACGCAGGACTCGGCTTGCTGAAGCGC
GCACGGCAAGAGGCGAGGGGCGGCGACTGGTGAGTACGCCAAAAATTTTGACTAGCGGAGGCTAGAAGGA
GAGAGATGGGTGCGAGAGCGTCAGTATTAAGCGGGGGAGAATTAGATCGCGATGGGAAAAAATTCGGTTA
AGGCCAGGGGGAAAGAAAAAATATAAATTAAAACATATAGTATGGGCAAGCAGGGAGCTAGAACGATTCG
CAGTTAATCCTGGCCTGTTAGAAACATCAGAAGGCTGTAGACAAATACTGGGACAGCTACAACCATCCCT
TCAGACAGGATCAGAAGAACTTAGATCATTATATAATACAGTAGCAACCCTCTATTGTGTGCATCAAAGG
ATAGAGATAAAAGACACCAAGGAAGCTTTAGACAAGATAGAGGAAGAGCAAAACAAAAGTAAGACCACCG
CACAGCAAGCGGCCGCTGATCTTCAGACCTGGAGGAGGAGATATGAGGGACAATTGGAGAAGTGAATTAT
ATAAATATAAAGTAGTAAAAATTGAACCATTAGGAGTAGCACCCACCAAGGCAAAGAGAAGAGTGGTGCA
GAGAGAAAAAAGAGCAGTGGGAATAGGAGCTTTGTTCCTTGGGTTCTTGGGAGCAGCAGGAAGCACTATG
GGCGCAGCGTCAATGACGCTGACGGTACAGGCCAGACAATTATTGTCTGGTATAGTGCAGCAGCAGAACA
ATTTGCTGAGGGCTATTGAGGCGCAACAGCATCTGTTGCAACTCACAGTCTGGGGCATCAAGCAGCTCCA
GGCAAGAATCCTGGCTGTGGAAAGATACCTAAAGGATCAACAGCTCCTGGGGATTTGGGGTTGCTCTGGA
AAACTCATTTGCACCACTGCTGTGCCTTGGAATGCTAGTTGGAGTAATAAATCTCTGGAACAGATTTGGA
ATCACACGACCTGGATGGAGTGGGACAGAGAAATTAACAATTACACAAGCTTAATACACTCCTTAATTGA
AGAATCGCAAAACCAGCAAGAAAAGAATGAACAAGAATTATTGGAATTAGATAAATGGGCAAGTTTGTGG
AATTGGTTTAACATAACAAATTGGCTGTGGTATATAAAATTATTCATAATGATAGTAGGAGGCTTGGTAG
GTTTAAGAATAGTTTTTGCTGTACTTTCTATAGTGAATAGAGTTAGGCAGGGATATTCACCATTATCGTT
TCAGACCCACCTCCCAACCCCGAGGGGACCCGACAGGCCCGAAGGAATAGAAGAAGAAGGTGGAGAGAGA
GACAGAGACAGATCCATTCGATTAGTGAACGGATCTCGACGGTATCGCTGAGGATCCTTTTAAAAGAAAA
GGGGGGATTGGGGGGTACAGTGCAGGGGAAAGAATAGTAGACATAATAGCAACAGACATACAAACTAAAG
AATTACAAAAACAAATTACAAAAATTCAAAATTTTACTAGTGATTATCGGATCAACTTTGTATAGAAAAG
TTGTAGTTATTAATAGTAATCAATTACGGGGTCATTAGTTCATAGCCCATATATGGAGTTCCGCGTTACA
TAACTTACGGTAAATGGCCCGCCTGGCTGACCGCCCAACGACCCCCGCCCATTGACGTCAATAATGACGT
ATGTTCCCATAGTAACGCCAATAGGGACTTTCCATTGACGTCAATGGGTGGAGTATTTACGGTAAACTGC
CCACTTGGCAGTACATCAAGTGTATCATATGCCAAGTACGCCCCCTATTGACGTCAATGACGGTAAATGG
CCCGCCTGGCATTATGCCCAGTACATGACCTTATGGGACTTTCCTACTTGGCAGTACATCTACGTATTAG
TCATCGCTATTACCATGGTGATGCGGTTTTGGCAGTACATCAATGGGCGTGGATAGCGGTTTGACTCACG
GGGATTTCCAAGTCTCCACCCCATTGACGTCAATGGGAGTTTGTTTTGGCACCAAAATCAACGGGACTTT
CCAAAATGTCGTAACAACTCCGCCCCATTGACGCAAATGGGCGGTAGGCGTGTACGGTGGGAGGTCTATA
TAAGCAGAGCTGGTTTAGTGAACCGTCAGATCCAAGTTTGTACAAAAAAGCAGGCTGCCACCGGGCCCAT
GGACAGCAAAGGTTCGTCGCAGAAAGGGTCCCGCCTGCTCCTGCTGCTGGTGGTGTCAAATCTACTCTTG
TGCCAGGGTGTGGTCTCCTGCAGTCGACTTGCAGAAATCGGTACTGGCTTTCCATTCGACCCCCATTATG
TGGAAGTCCTGGGCGAGCGCATGCACTACGTCGATGTTGGTCCGCGCGATGGCACCCCTGTGCTGTTCCT
GCACGGTAACCCGACCTCCTCCTACGTGTGGCGCAACATCATCCCGCATGTTGCACCGACCCATCGCTGC
ATTGCTCCAGACCTGATCGGTATGGGCAAATCCGACAAACCAGACCTGGGTTATTTCTTCGACGACCACG
TCCGCTTCATGGATGCCTTCATCGAAGCCCTGGGTCTGGAAGAGGTCGTCCTGGTCATTCACGACTGGGG
CTCCGCTCTGGGTTTCCACTGGGCCAAGCGCAATCCAGAGCGCGTCAAAGGTATTGCATTTATGGAGTTC
ATCCGCCCTATCCCGACCTGGGACGAATGGCCAGAATTTGCCCGCGAGACCTTCCAGGCCTTCCGCACCA
CCGACGTCGGCCGCAAGCTGATCATCGATCAGAACGTTTTTATCGAGGGTACGCTGCCGATGGGTGTCGT
CCGCCCGCTGACTGAAGTCGAGATGGACCATTACCGCGAGCCGTTCCTGAATCCTGTTGACCGCGAGCCA
CTGTGGCGCTTCCCAAACGAGCTGCCAATCGCCGGTGAGCCAGCGAACATCGTCGCGCTGGTCGAAGAAT
ACATGGACTGGCTGCACCAGTCCCCTGTCCCGAAGCTGCTGTTCTGGGGCACCCCAGGCGTTCTGATCCC
ACCGGCCGAAGCCGCTCGCCTGGCCAAAAGCCTGCCTAACTGCAAGGCTGTGGACATCGGCCCGGGTCTG
AATCTGCTGCAAGAAGACAACCCGGACCTGATCGGCAGCGAGATCGCGCGCTGGCTGTCGACGCTCGAGA
TTTCCGGCAAGGACGAGCTGTAACTCGAGACCCAGCTTTCTTGTACAAAGTGGTGATAATCGAATTCCGA
TAATCAACCTCTGGATTACAAAATTTGTGAAAGATTGACTGGTATTCTTAACTATGTTGCTCCTTTTACG
CTATGTGGATACGCTGCTTTAATGCCTTTGTATCATGCTATTGCTTCCCGTATGGCTTTCATTTTCTCCT
CCTTGTATAAATCCTGGTTGCTGTCTCTTTATGAGGAGTTGTGGCCCGTTGTCAGGCAACGTGGCGTGGT
GTGCACTGTGTTTGCTGACGCAACCCCCACTGGTTGGGGCATTGCCACCACCTGTCAGCTCCTTTCCGGG
ACTTTCGCTTTCCCCCTCCCTATTGCCACGGCGGAACTCATCGCCGCCTGCCTTGCCCGCTGCTGGACAG
GGGCTCGGCTGTTGGGCACTGACAATTCCGTGGTGTTGTCGGGGAAGCTGACGTCCTTTCCATGGCTGCT
CGCCTGTGTTGCCACCTGGATTCTGCGCGGGACGTCCTTCTGCTACGTCCCTTCGGCCCTCAATCCAGCG
GACCTTCCTTCCCGCGGCCTGCTGCCGGCTCTGCGGCCTCTTCCGCGTCTTCGCCTTCGCCCTCAGACGA
GTCGGATCTCCCTTTGGGCCGCCTCCCCGCATCGGGAATTCCCGCGGTTCGAATTCTACCGGGTAGGGGA
GGCGCTTTTCCCAAGGCAGTCTGGAGCATGCGCTTTAGCAGCCCCGCTGGGCACTTGGCGCTACACAAGT
GGCCTCTGGCCTCGCACACATTCCACATCCACCGGTAGGCGCCAACCGGCTCCGTTCTTTGGTGGCCCCT
TCGCGCCACCTTCTACTCCTCCCCTAGTCAGGAAGTTCCCCCCCGCCCCGCAGCTCGCGTCGTGCAGGAC
GTGACAAATGGAAGTAGCACGTCTCACTAGTCTCGTGCAGATGGACAGCACCGCTGAGCAATGGAAGCGG
GTAGGCCTTTGGGGCAGCGGCCAATAGCAGCTTTGCTCCTTCGCTTTCTGGGCTCAGAGGCTGGGAAGGG
GTGGGTCCGGGGGCGGGCTCAGGGGCGGGCTCAGGGGCGGGGCGGGCGCCCGAAGGTCCTCCGGAGGCCC
GGCATTCTGCACGCTTCAAAAGCGCACGTCTGCCGCGCTGTTCTCCTCTTCCTCATCTCCGGGCCTTTCG
ACCTCACGTGGCCACCATGACCGAGTACAAGCCCACGGTGCGCCTCGCCACCCGCGACGACGTCCCCAGG
GCCGTACGCACCCTCGCCGCCGCGTTCGCCGACTACCCCGCCACGCGCCACACCGTCGATCCGGACCGCC
ACATCGAGCGGGTCACCGAGCTGCAAGAACTCTTCCTCACGCGCGTCGGGCTCGACATCGGCAAGGTGTG
GGTCGCGGACGACGGCGCCGCGGTGGCGGTCTGGACCACGCCGGAGAGCGTCGAAGCGGGGGCGGTGTTC
GCCGAGATCGGCCCGCGCATGGCCGAGTTGAGCGGTTCCCGGCTGGCCGCGCAGCAACAGATGGAAGGCC
TCCTGGCGCCGCACCGGCCCAAGGAGCCCGCGTGGTTCCTGGCCACCGTCGGCGTCTCGCCCGACCACCA
GGGCAAGGGTCTGGGCAGCGCCGTCGTGCTCCCCGGAGTGGAGGCGGCCGAGCGCGCCGGGGTGCCCGCC
TTCCTGGAGACCTCCGCGCCCCGCAACCTCCCCTTCTACGAGCGGCTCGGCTTCACCGTCACCGCCGACG
TCGAGGTGCCCGAAGGACCGCGCACCTGGTGCATGACCCGCAAGCCCGGTGCCTGAGCTTTAAGACCAAT
GACTTACAAGGCAGCTGTAGATCTTAGCCACTTTTTAAAAGAAAAGGGGGGACTGGAAGGGCTAATTCAC
TCCCAACGAAGACAAGATCTGCTTTTTGCTTGTACTGGGTCTCTCTGGTTAGACCAGATCTGAGCCTGGG
AGCTCTCTGGCTAACTAGGGAACCCACTGCTTAAGCCTCAATAAAGCTTGCCTTGAGTGCTTCAAGTAGT
GTGTGCCCGTCTGTTGTGTGACTCTGGTAACTAGAGATCCCTCAGACCCTTTTAGTCAGTGTGGAAAATC
TCTAGCAGTAGTAGTTCATGTCATCTTATTATTCAGTATTTATAACTTGCAAAGAAATGAATATCAGAGA
GTGAGAGGAACTTGTTTATTGCAGCTTATAATGGTTACAAATAAAGCAATAGCATCACAAATTTCACAAA
TAAAGCATTTTTTTCACTGCATTCTAGTTGTGGTTTGTCCAAACTCATCAATGTATCTTATCATGTCTGG
CTCTAGCTATCCCGCCCCTAACTCCGCCCATCCCGCCCCTAACTCCGCCCAGTTCCGCCCATTCTCCGCC
CCATGGCTGACTAATTTTTTTTATTTATGCAGAGGCCGAGGCCGCCTCGGCCTCTGAGCTATTCCAGAAG
TAGTGAGGAGGCTTTTTTGGAGGCCTAGGGACGTACCCAATTCGCCCTATAGTGAGTCGTATTACGCGCG
CTCACTGGCCGTCGTTTTACAACGTCGTGACTGGGAAAACCCTGGCGTTACCCAACTTAATCGCCTTGCA
GCACATCCCCCTTTCGCCAGCTGGCGTAATAGCGAAGAGGCCCGCACCGATCGCCCTTCCCAACAGTTGC
GCAGCCTGAATGGCGAATGGG
[124 nt withheld, positions 6252-6375]
C
[91 nt withheld, positions 6377-6467]
A
[49 nt withheld, positions 6469-6517]
CCTTTGACGTTGGAGTCCACGTTCTTT
[37 nt withheld, positions 6545-6581]
ACCCTATCTCGGTCTATTCTTTTGATTTATAAGGGATTTTGCCGATTTCGGCCTATTGGTTAAAAAATGA
GCTGATTTAACAAAAATTTAACGCGAATTTTAACAAAATATTAACGCTTACAATTTAGGTGGCACTTTTC
GGGGAAATGTGCGCGGAACCCCTATTTGTTTATTTTTCTAAATACATTCAAATATGTATCCGCTCATGAG
ACAATAACCCTGATAAATGCTTCAATAATATTGAAAAAGGAAGAGTATGAGTATTCAACATTTCCGTGTC
GCCCTTATTCCCTTTTTTGCGGCATTTTGCCTTCCTGTTTTTGCTCACCCAGAAACGCTGGTGAAAGTAA
AAGATGCTGAAGATCAGTTGGGTGCACGAGTGGGTTACATCGAACTGGATCTCAACAGCGGTAAGATCCT
TGAGAGTTTTCGCCCCGAAGAACGTTTTCCAATGATGAGCACTTTTAAAGTTCTGCTATGTGGCGCGGTA
TTATCCCGTATTGACGCCGGGCAAGAGCAACTCGGTCGCCGCATACACTATTCTCAGAATGACTTGGTTG
AGTACTCACCAGTCACAGAAAAGCATCTTACGGATGGCATGACAGTAAGAGAATTATGCAGTGCTGCCAT
AACCATGAGTGATAACACTGCGGCCAACTTACTTCTGACAACGATCGGAGGACCGAAGGAGCTAACCGCT
TTTTTGCACAACATGGGGGATCATGTAACTCGCCTTGATCGTTGGGAACCGGAGCTGAATGAAGCCATAC
CAAACGACGAGCGTGACACCACGATGCCTGTAGCAATGGCAACAACGTTGCGCAAACTATTAACTGGCGA
ACTACTTACTCTAGCTTCCCGGCAACAATTAATAGACTGGATGGAGGCGGATAAAGTTGCAGGACCACTT
CTGCGCTCGGCCCTTCCGGCTGGCTGGTTTATTGCTGATAAATCTGGAGCCGGTGAGCGTGGGTCTCGCG
GTATCATTGCAGCACTGGGGCCAGATGGTAAGCCCTCCCGTATCGTAGTTATCTACACGACGGGGAGTCA
GGCAACTATGGATGAACGAAATAGACAGATCGCTGAGATAGGTGCCTCACTGATTAAGCATTGGTAACTG
TCAGACCAAGTTTACTCATATATACTTTAGATTGATTTAAAACTTCATTTTTAATTTAAAAGGATCTAGG
TGAAGATCCTTTTTGATAATCTCATGACCAAAATCCCTTAACGTGAGTTTTCGTTCCACTGAGCGTCAGA
CCCCGTAGAAAAGATCAAAGGATCTTCTTGAGATCCTTTTTTTCTGCGCGTAATCTGCTGCTTGCAAACA
AAAAAACCACCGCTACCAGCGGTGGTTTGTTTGCCGGATCAAGAGCTACCAACTCTTTTTCCGAAGGTAA
CTGGCTTCAGCAGAGCGCAGATACCAAATACTGTTCTTCTAGTGTAGCCGTAGTTAGGCCACCACTTCAA
GAACTCTGTAGCACCGCCTACATACCTCGCTCTGCTAATCCTGTTACCAGTGGCTGCTGCCAGTGGCGAT
AAGTCGTGTCTTACCGGGTTGGACTCAAGACGATAGTTACCGGATAAGGCGCAGCGGTCGGGCTGAACGG
GGGGTTCGTGCACACAGCCCAGCTTGGAGCGAACGACCTACACCGAACTGAGATACCTACAGCGTGAGCT
ATGAGAAAGCGCCACGCTTCCCGAAGAGAGAAAGGCGGACAGGTATCCGGTAAGCGGCAGGGTCGGAACA
GGAGAGCGCACGAGGGAGCTTCCAGGGGGAAACGCCTGGTATCTTTATAGTCCTGTCGGGTTTCGCCACC
TCTGACTTGAGCGTCGATTTTTGTGATGCTCGTCAGGGGGGCGGAGCCTATGGAAAAACGCCAGCAACGC
GGCCTTTTTACGGTTCCTGGCCTTTTGCTGGCCTTTTGCTCACATGTTCTTTCCTGCGTTATCCCCTGAT
TCTGTGGATAACCGTATTACCGCCTTTGAGTGAGCTGATACCGCTCGCCGCAGCCGAACGACCGAGCGCA
GCGAGTCAGTGAGCGAGGAAGCGGAAGAGCGCCCAATACGCAAACCGCCTCTCCCCGCGCGTTGGCCGAT
TCATTAATGCAGCTGGCACGACAGGTTTCCCGACTGGAAAGCGGGCAGTGAGCGCAACGCAATTAATGTG
AGTTAGCTCACTCATTAGGCACCCCAGGCTTTACACTTTATGCTTCCGGCTCGTATGTTGTGTGGAATTG
TGAGCGGATAACAATTTCACACAGGAAACAGCTATGACCATGATTACGCCAAGCGCGCAATTAACCCTCA
CTAAAGGGAACAAAAGCTGGAGCTGCAAGCTT
